>Addgene plasmid #239320 | LentiCRISPR-B_sgRNA_RPP25 (pAVA3522) | addgene full sequence | sequence record 479142 | Addgene NGS Result
TTAATGTAGTCTTATGCAATACTCTTGTAGTCTTGCAACATGGTAACGATGAGTTAGCAACATGCCTTAC
AAGGAGAGAAAAAGCACCGTGCATGCCGATTGGTGGAAGTAAGGTGGTACGATCGTGCCTTATTAGGAAG
GCAACAGACGGGTCTGACATGGATTGGACGAACCACTGAATTGCCGCATTGCAGAGATATTGTATTTAAG
TGCCTAGCTCGATACATAAACGGGTCTCTCTGGTTAGACCAGATCTGAGCCTGGGAGCTCTCTGGCTAAC
TAGGGAACCCACTGCTTAAGCCTCAATAAAGCTTGCCTTGAGTGCTTCAAGTAGTGTGTGCCCGTCTGTT
GTGTGACTCTGGTAACTAGAGATCCCTCAGACCCTTTTAGTCAGTGTGGAAAATCTCTAGCAGTGGCGCC
CGAACAGGGACTTGAAAGCGAAAGGGAAACCAGAGGAGCTCTCTCGACGCAGGACTCGGCTTGCTGAAGC
GCGCACGGCAAGAGGCGAGGGGCGGCGACTGGTGAGTACGCCAAAAATTTTGACTAGCGGAGGCTAGAAG
GAGAGAGATGGGTGCGAGAGCGTCAGTATTAAGCGGGGGAGAATTAGATCGCGATGGGAAAAAATTCGGT
TAAGGCCAGGGGGAAAGAAAAAATATAAATTAAAACATATAGTATGGGCAAGCAGGGAGCTAGAACGATT
CGCAGTTAATCCTGGCCTGTTAGAAACATCAGAAGGCTGTAGACAAATACTGGGACAGCTACAACCATCC
CTTCAGACAGGATCAGAAGAACTTAGATCATTATATAATACAGTAGCAACCCTCTATTGTGTGCATCAAA
GGATAGAGATAAAAGACACCAAGGAAGCTTTAGACAAGATAGAGGAAGAGCAAAACAAAAGTAAGACCAC
CGCACAGCAAGCGGCCGCTGATCTTCAGACCTGGAGGAGGAGATATGAGGGACAATTGGAGAAGTGAATT
ATATAAATATAAAGTAGTAAAAATTGAACCATTAGGAGTAGCACCCACCAAGGCAAAGAGAAGAGTGGTG
CAGAGAGAAAAAAGAGCAGTGGGAATAGGAGCTTTGTTCCTTGGGTTCTTGGGAGCAGCAGGAAGCACTA
TGGGCGCAGCGTCAATGACGCTGACGGTACAGGCCAGACAATTATTGTCTGGTATAGTGCAGCAGCAGAA
CAATTTGCTGAGGGCTATTGAGGCGCAACAGCATCTGTTGCAACTCACAGTCTGGGGCATCAAGCAGCTC
CAGGCAAGAATCCTGGCTGTGGAAAGATACCTAAAGGATCAACAGCTCCTGGGGATTTGGGGTTGCTCTG
GAAAACTCATTTGCACCACTGCTGTGCCTTGGAATGCTAGTTGGAGTAATAAATCTCTGGAACAGATTTG
GAATCACACGACCTGGATGGAGTGGGACAGAGAAATTAACAATTACACAAGCTTAATACACTCCTTAATT
GAAGAATCGCAAAACCAGCAAGAAAAGAATGAACAAGAATTATTGGAATTAGATAAATGGGCAAGTTTGT
GGAATTGGTTTAACATAACAAATTGGCTGTGGTATATAAAATTATTCATAATGATAGTAGGAGGCTTGGT
AGGTTTAAGAATAGTTTTTGCTGTACTTTCTATAGTGAATAGAGTTAGGCAGGGATATTCACCATTATCG
TTTCAGACCCACCTCCCAACCCCGAGGGGACCCAGAGAGGGCCTATTTCCCATGATTCCTTCATATTTGC
ATATACGATACAAGGCTGTTAGAGAGATAATTAGAATTAATTTGACTGTAAACACAAAGATATTAGTACA
AAATACGTGACGTAGAAAGTAATAATTTCTTGGGTAGTTTGCAGTTTTAAAATTATGTTTTAAAATGGAC
TATCATATGCTTACCGTAACTTGAAAGTATTTCGATTTCTTGGCTTTATATATCTTGTGGAAAGGACGAA
ACACCGGTCCCGGCGACGACGGCGCAGTTTTAGAGCTAGAAATAGCAAGTTAAAATAAGGCTAGTCCGTT
ATCAACTTGAAAAAGTGGCACCGAGTCGGTGCTTTTTTGAATTCTAGATCTTGAGACAAATGGCAGTATT
CATCCACAATTTTAAAAGAAAAGGGGGGATTGGGGGGTACAGTGCAGGGGAAAGAATAGTAGACATAATA
GCAACAGACATACAAACTAAAGAATTACAAAAACAAATTACAAAAATTCAAAATTTTCGGGTTTATTACA
GGGACAGCAGAGATCCACTTTGGCGCCGGCTCGAGTGGCTCCGGTGCCCGTCAGTGGGCAGAGCGCACAT
CGCCCACAGTCCCCGAGAAGTTGGGGGGAGGGGTCGGCAATTGAACCGGTGCCTAGAGAAGGTGGCGCGG
GGTAAACTGGGAAAGTGATGTCGTGTACTGGCTCCGCCTTTTTCCCGAGGGTGGGGGAGAACCGTATATA
AGTGCAGTAGTCGCCGTGAACGTTCTTTTTCGCAACGGGTTTGCCGCCAGAACACAGGTGTCGTGACGCG
GGATCCGCCACCATGGATTACAAAGACGATGACGATAAGATGGCCCCAAAGAAGAAGCGGAAGGTCGGTA
TCCACGGAGTCCCAGCAGCCGACAAGAAGTACAGCATCGGCCTGGACATCGGCACCAACTCTGTGGGCTG
GGCCGTGATCACCGACGAGTACAAGGTGCCCAGCAAGAAATTCAAGGTGCTGGGCAACACCGACCGGCAC
AGCATCAAGAAGAACCTGATCGGAGCCCTGCTGTTCGACAGCGGCGAAACAGCCGAGGCCACCCGGCTGA
AGAGAACCGCCAGAAGAAGATACACCAGACGGAAGAACCGGATCTGCTATCTGCAAGAGATCTTCAGCAA
CGAGATGGCCAAGGTGGACGACAGCTTCTTCCACAGACTGGAAGAGTCCTTCCTGGTGGAAGAGGATAAG
AAGCACGAGCGGCACCCCATCTTCGGCAACATCGTGGACGAGGTGGCCTACCACGAGAAGTACCCCACCA
TCTACCACCTGAGAAAGAAACTGGTGGACAGCACCGACAAGGCCGACCTGCGGCTGATCTATCTGGCCCT
GGCCCACATGATCAAGTTCCGGGGCCACTTCCTGATCGAGGGCGACCTGAACCCCGACAACAGCGACGTG
GACAAGCTGTTCATCCAGCTGGTGCAGACCTACAACCAGCTGTTCGAGGAAAACCCCATCAACGCCAGCG
GCGTGGACGCCAAGGCCATCCTGTCTGCCAGACTGAGCAAGAGCAGACGGCTGGAAAATCTGATCGCCCA
GCTGCCCGGCGAGAAGAAGAATGGCCTGTTCGGAAACCTGATTGCCCTGAGCCTGGGCCTGACCCCCAAC
TTCAAGAGCAACTTCGACCTGGCCGAGGATGCCAAACTGCAGCTGAGCAAGGACACCTACGACGACGACC
TGGACAACCTGCTGGCCCAGATCGGCGACCAGTACGCCGACCTGTTTCTGGCCGCCAAGAACCTGTCCGA
CGCCATCCTGCTGAGCGACATCCTGAGAGTGAACACCGAGATCACCAAGGCCCCCCTGAGCGCCTCTATG
ATCAAGAGATACGACGAGCACCACCAGGACCTGACCCTGCTGAAAGCTCTCGTGCGGCAGCAGCTGCCTG
AGAAGTACAAAGAGATTTTCTTCGACCAGAGCAAGAACGGCTACGCCGGCTACATTGACGGCGGAGCCAG
CCAGGAAGAGTTCTACAAGTTCATCAAGCCCATCCTGGAAAAGATGGACGGCACCGAGGAACTGCTCGTG
AAGCTGAACAGAGAGGACCTGCTGCGGAAGCAGCGGACCTTCGACAACGGCAGCATCCCCCACCAGATCC
ACCTGGGAGAGCTGCACGCCATTCTGCGGCGGCAGGAAGATTTTTACCCATTCCTGAAGGACAACCGGGA
AAAGATCGAGAAGATCCTGACCTTCCGCATCCCCTACTACGTGGGCCCTCTGGCCAGGGGAAACAGCAGA
TTCGCCTGGATGACCAGAAAGAGCGAGGAAACCATCACCCCCTGGAACTTCGAGGAAGTGGTGGACAAGG
GCGCTTCCGCCCAGAGCTTCATCGAGCGGATGACCAACTTCGATAAGAACCTGCCCAACGAGAAGGTGCT
GCCCAAGCACAGCCTGCTGTACGAGTACTTCACCGTGTATAACGAGCTGACCAAAGTGAAATACGTGACC
GAGGGAATGAGAAAGCCCGCCTTCCTGAGCGGCGAGCAGAAAAAGGCCATCGTGGACCTGCTGTTCAAGA
CCAACCGGAAAGTGACCGTGAAGCAGCTGAAAGAGGACTACTTCAAGAAAATCGAGTGCTTCGACTCCGT
GGAAATCTCCGGCGTGGAAGATCGGTTCAACGCCTCCCTGGGCACATACCACGATCTGCTGAAAATTATC
AAGGACAAGGACTTCCTGGACAATGAGGAAAACGAGGACATTCTGGAAGATATCGTGCTGACCCTGACAC
TGTTTGAGGACAGAGAGATGATCGAGGAACGGCTGAAAACCTATGCCCACCTGTTCGACGACAAAGTGAT
GAAGCAGCTGAAGCGGCGGAGATACACCGGCTGGGGCAGGCTGAGCCGGAAGCTGATCAACGGCATCCGG
GACAAGCAGTCCGGCAAGACAATCCTGGATTTCCTGAAGTCCGACGGCTTCGCCAACAGAAACTTCATGC
AGCTGATCCACGACGACAGCCTGACCTTTAAAGAGGACATCCAGAAAGCCCAGGTGTCCGGCCAGGGCGA
TAGCCTGCACGAGCACATTGCCAATCTGGCCGGCAGCCCCGCCATTAAGAAGGGCATCCTGCAGACAGTG
AAGGTGGTGGACGAGCTCGTGAAAGTGATGGGCCGGCACAAGCCCGAGAACATCGTGATCGAAATGGCCA
GAGAGAACCAGACCACCCAGAAGGGACAGAAGAACAGCCGCGAGAGAATGAAGCGGATCGAAGAGGGCAT
CAAAGAGCTGGGCAGCCAGATCCTGAAAGAACACCCCGTGGAAAACACCCAGCTGCAGAACGAGAAGCTG
TACCTGTACTACCTGCAGAATGGGCGGGATATGTACGTGGACCAGGAACTGGACATCAACCGGCTGTCCG
ACTACGATGTGGACCATATCGTGCCTCAGAGCTTTCTGAAGGACGACTCCATCGACAACAAGGTGCTGAC
CAGAAGCGACAAGAACCGGGGCAAGAGCGACAACGTGCCCTCCGAAGAGGTCGTGAAGAAGATGAAGAAC
TACTGGCGGCAGCTGCTGAACGCCAAGCTGATTACCCAGAGAAAGTTCGACAATCTGACCAAGGCCGAGA
GAGGCGGCCTGAGCGAACTGGATAAGGCCGGCTTCATCAAGAGACAGCTGGTGGAAACCCGGCAGATCAC
AAAGCACGTGGCACAGATCCTGGACTCCCGGATGAACACTAAGTACGACGAGAATGACAAGCTGATCCGG
GAAGTGAAAGTGATCACCCTGAAGTCCAAGCTGGTGTCCGATTTCCGGAAGGATTTCCAGTTTTACAAAG
TGCGCGAGATCAACAACTACCACCACGCCCACGACGCCTACCTGAACGCCGTCGTGGGAACCGCCCTGAT
CAAAAAGTACCCTAAGCTGGAAAGCGAGTTCGTGTACGGCGACTACAAGGTGTACGACGTGCGGAAGATG
ATCGCCAAGAGCGAGCAGGAAATCGGCAAGGCTACCGCCAAGTACTTCTTCTACAGCAACATCATGAACT
TTTTCAAGACCGAGATTACCCTGGCCAACGGCGAGATCCGGAAGCGGCCTCTGATCGAGACAAACGGCGA
AACCGGGGAGATCGTGTGGGATAAGGGCCGGGATTTTGCCACCGTGCGGAAAGTGCTGAGCATGCCCCAA
GTGAATATCGTGAAAAAGACCGAGGTGCAGACAGGCGGCTTCAGCAAAGAGTCTATCCTGCCCAAGAGGA
ACAGCGATAAGCTGATCGCCAGAAAGAAGGACTGGGACCCTAAGAAGTACGGCGGCTTCGACAGCCCCAC
CGTGGCCTATTCTGTGCTGGTGGTGGCCAAAGTGGAAAAGGGCAAGTCCAAGAAACTGAAGAGTGTGAAA
GAGCTGCTGGGGATCACCATCATGGAAAGAAGCAGCTTCGAGAAGAATCCCATCGACTTTCTGGAAGCCA
AGGGCTACAAAGAAGTGAAAAAGGACCTGATCATCAAGCTGCCTAAGTACTCCCTGTTCGAGCTGGAAAA
CGGCCGGAAGAGAATGCTGGCCTCTGCCGGCGAACTGCAGAAGGGAAACGAACTGGCCCTGCCCTCCAAA
TATGTGAACTTCCTGTACCTGGCCAGCCACTATGAGAAGCTGAAGGGCTCCCCCGAGGATAATGAGCAGA
AACAGCTGTTTGTGGAACAGCACAAGCACTACCTGGACGAGATCATCGAGCAGATCAGCGAGTTCTCCAA
GAGAGTGATCCTGGCCGACGCTAATCTGGACAAAGTGCTGTCCGCCTACAACAAGCACCGGGATAAGCCC
ATCAGAGAGCAGGCCGAGAATATCATCCACCTGTTTACCCTGACCAATCTGGGAGCCCCTGCCGCCTTCA
AGTACTTTGACACCACCATCGACCGGAAGAGGTACACCAGCACCAAAGAGGTGCTGGACGCCACCCTGAT
CCACCAGAGCATCACCGGCCTGTACGAGACACGGATCGACCTGTCTCAGCTGGGAGGCGACAAGCGTCCT
GCTGCTACTAAGAAAGCTGGTCAAGCTAAGAAAAAGAAAGCTAGCGGCAGCGGCGCCACCAACTTCAGCC
TGCTGAAGCAGGCCGGCGACGTGGAGGAGAACCCCGGCCCCATGGCCAAGCCTTTGTCTCAAGAAGAATC
CACCCTCATTGAAAGAGCAACGGCTACAATCAACAGCATCCCCATCTCTGAAGACTACAGCGTCGCCAGC
GCAGCTCTCTCTAGCGACGGCCGCATCTTCACTGGTGTCAATGTATATCATTTTACTGGGGGACCTTGTG
CAGAACTCGTGGTGCTGGGCACTGCTGCTGCTGCGGCAGCTGGCAACCTGACTTGTATCGTCGCGATCGG
AAATGAGAACAGGGGCATCTTGAGCCCCTGCGGACGGTGCCGACAGGTGCTTCTCGATCTGCATCCTGGG
ATCAAAGCCATAGTGAAGGACAGTGATGGACAGCCGACGGCAGTTGGGATTCGTGAATTGCTGCCCTCTG
GTTATGTGTGGGAGGGCTAAACGCGTTAAGTCGACAATCAACCTCTGGATTACAAAATTTGTGAAAGATT
GACTGGTATTCTTAACTATGTTGCTCCTTTTACGCTATGTGGATACGCTGCTTTAATGCCTTTGTATCAT
GCTATTGCTTCCCGTATGGCTTTCATTTTCTCCTCCTTGTATAAATCCTGGTTGCTGTCTCTTTATGAGG
AGTTGTGGCCCGTTGTCAGGCAACGTGGCGTGGTGTGCACTGTGTTTGCTGACGCAACCCCCACTGGTTG
GGGCATTGCCACCACCTGTCAGCTCCTTTCCGGGACTTTCGCTTTCCCCCTCCCTATTGCCACGGCGGAA
CTCATCGCCGCCTGCCTTGCCCGCTGCTGGACAGGGGCTCGGCTGTTGGGCACTGACAATTCCGTGGTGT
TGTCGGGGAAATCATCGTCCTTTCCTTGGCTGCTCGCCTGTGTTGCCACCTGGATTCTGCGCGGGACGTC
CTTCTGCTACGTCCCTTCGGCCCTCAATCCAGCGGACCTTCCTTCCCGCGGCCTGCTGCCGGCTCTGCGG
CCTCTTCCGCGTCTTCGCCTTCGCCCTCAGACGAGTCGGATCTCCCTTTGGGCCGCCTCCCCGCGTCGAC
TTTAAGACCAATGACTTACAAGGCAGCTGTAGATCTTAGCCACTTTTTAAAAGAAAAGGGGGGACTGGAA
GGGCTAATTCACTCCCAACGAAGACAAGATCTGCTTTTTGCTTGTACTGGGTCTCTCTGGTTAGACCAGA
TCTGAGCCTGGGAGCTCTCTGGCTAACTAGGGAACCCACTGCTTAAGCCTCAATAAAGCTTGCCTTGAGT
GCTTCAAGTAGTGTGTGCCCGTCTGTTGTGTGACTCTGGTAACTAGAGATCCCTCAGACCCTTTTAGTCA
GTGTGGAAAATCTCTAGCAGTACGTATAGTAGTTCATGTCATCTTATTATTCAGTATTTATAACTTGCAA
AGAAATGAATATCAGAGAGTGAGAGGAACTTGTTTATTGCAGCTTATAATGGTTACAAATAAAGCAATAG
CATCACAAATTTCACAAATAAAGCATTTTTTTCACTGCATTCTAGTTGTGGTTTGTCCAAACTCATCAAT
GTATCTTATCATGTCTGGCTCTAGCTATCCCGCCCCTAACTCCGCCCATCCCGCCCCTAACTCCGCCCAG
TTCCGCCCATTCTCCGCCCCATGGCTGACTAATTTTTTTTATTTATGCAGAGGCCGAGGCCGCCTCGGCC
TCTGAGCTATTCCAGAAGTAGTGAGGAGGCTTTTTTGGAGGCCTAGGGACGTACCCAATTCGCCCTATAG
TGAGTCGTATTACGCGCGCTCACTGGCCGTCGTTTTACAACGTCGTGACTGGGAAAACCCTGGCGTTACC
CAACTTAATCGCCTTGCAGCACATCCCCCTTTCGCCAGCTGGCGTAATAGCGAAGAGGCCCGCACCGATC
GCCCTTCCCAACAGTTGCGCAGCCTGAATGGCGAATGGG
[124 nt withheld, positions 8720-8843]
C
[91 nt withheld, positions 8845-8935]
A
[49 nt withheld, positions 8937-8985]
CCTTTGACGTTGGAGTCCACGTTCTTT
[37 nt withheld, positions 9013-9049]
ACCCTATCTCGGTCTATTCTTTTGATTTATAAGGGATTTTGCCGATTTCGGCCTATTGGTTAAAAAATGA
GCTGATTTAACAAAAATTTAACGCGAATTTTAACAAAATATTAACGCTTACAATTTAGGTGGCACTTTTC
GGGGAAATGTGCGCGGAACCCCTATTTGTTTATTTTTCTAAATACATTCAAATATGTATCCGCTCATGAG
ACAATAACCCTGATAAATGCTTCAATAATATTGAAAAAGGAAGAGTATGAGTATTCAACATTTCCGTGTC
GCCCTTATTCCCTTTTTTGCGGCATTTTGCCTTCCTGTTTTTGCTCACCCAGAAACGCTGGTGAAAGTAA
AAGATGCTGAAGATCAGTTGGGTGCACGAGTGGGTTACATCGAACTGGATCTCAACAGCGGTAAGATCCT
TGAGAGTTTTCGCCCCGAAGAACGTTTTCCAATGATGAGCACTTTTAAAGTTCTGCTATGTGGCGCGGTA
TTATCCCGTATTGACGCCGGGCAAGAGCAACTCGGTCGCCGCATACACTATTCTCAGAATGACTTGGTTG
AGTACTCACCAGTCACAGAAAAGCATCTTACGGATGGCATGACAGTAAGAGAATTATGCAGTGCTGCCAT
AACCATGAGTGATAACACTGCGGCCAACTTACTTCTGACAACGATCGGAGGACCGAAGGAGCTAACCGCT
TTTTTGCACAACATGGGGGATCATGTAACTCGCCTTGATCGTTGGGAACCGGAGCTGAATGAAGCCATAC
CAAACGACGAGCGTGACACCACGATGCCTGTAGCAATGGCAACAACGTTGCGCAAACTATTAACTGGCGA
ACTACTTACTCTAGCTTCCCGGCAACAATTAATAGACTGGATGGAGGCGGATAAAGTTGCAGGACCACTT
CTGCGCTCGGCCCTTCCGGCTGGCTGGTTTATTGCTGATAAATCTGGAGCCGGTGAGCGTGGGTCTCGCG
GTATCATTGCAGCACTGGGGCCAGATGGTAAGCCCTCCCGTATCGTAGTTATCTACACGACGGGGAGTCA
GGCAACTATGGATGAACGAAATAGACAGATCGCTGAGATAGGTGCCTCACTGATTAAGCATTGGTAACTG
TCAGACCAAGTTTACTCATATATACTTTAGATTGATTTAAAACTTCATTTTTAATTTAAAAGGATCTAGG
TGAAGATCCTTTTTGATAATCTCATGACCAAAATCCCTTAACGTGAGTTTTCGTTCCACTGAGCGTCAGA
CCCCGTAGAAAAGATCAAAGGATCTTCTTGAGATCCTTTTTTTCTGCGCGTAATCTGCTGCTTGCAAACA
AAAAAACCACCGCTACCAGCGGTGGTTTGTTTGCCGGATCAAGAGCTACCAACTCTTTTTCCGAAGGTAA
CTGGCTTCAGCAGAGCGCAGATACCAAATACTGTTCTTCTAGTGTAGCCGTAGTTAGGCCACCACTTCAA
GAACTCTGTAGCACCGCCTACATACCTCGCTCTGCTAATCCTGTTACCAGTGGCTGCTGCCAGTGGCGAT
AAGTCGTGTCTTACCGGGTTGGACTCAAGACGATAGTTACCGGATAAGGCGCAGCGGTCGGGCTGAACGG
GGGGTTCGTGCACACAGCCCAGCTTGGAGCGAACGACCTACACCGAACTGAGATACCTACAGCGTGAGCT
ATGAGAAAGCGCCACGCTTCCCGAAGGGAGAAAGGCGGACAGGTATCCGGTAAGCGGCAGGGTCGGAACA
GGAGAGCGCACGAGGGAGCTTCCAGGGGGAAACGCCTGGTATCTTTATAGTCCTGTCGGGTTTCGCCACC
TCTGACTTGAGCGTCGATTTTTGTGATGCTCGTCAGGGGGGCGGAGCCTATGGAAAAACGCCAGCAACGC
GGCCTTTTTACGGTTCCTGGCCTTTTGCTGGCCTTTTGCTCACATGTTCTTTCCTGCGTTATCCCCTGAT
TCTGTGGATAACCGTATTACCGCCTTTGAGTGAGCTGATACCGCTCGCCGCAGCCGAACGACCGAGCGCA
GCGAGTCAGTGAGCGAGGAAGCGGAAGAGCGCCCAATACGCAAACCGCCTCTCCCCGCGCGTTGGCCGAT
TCATTAATGCAGCTGGCACGACAGGTTTCCCGACTGGAAAGCGGGCAGTGAGCGCAACGCAATTAATGTG
AGTTAGCTCACTCATTAGGCACCCCAGGCTTTACACTTTATGCTTCCGGCTCGTATGTTGTGTGGAATTG
TGAGCGGATAACAATTTCACACAGGAAACAGCTATGACCATGATTACGCCAAGCGCGCAATTAACCCTCA
CTAAAGGGAACAAAAGCTGGAGCTGCAAGC
Features (pLannotate 1.2.2; 29 found; start..end, strand, type, name):
      5..231     +  promoter       RSV promoter: Rous sarcoma virus enhancer/promoter
    232..412     +  LTR            5' LTR (truncated): truncated 5' long terminal repeat (LTR) from HIV-1
    459..584     +  misc_feature   HIV-1 Ψ: packaging signal of human immunodeficiency virus type 1
    568..931     +  CDS            HIV-1 gag (fragment): gag protein from human immunodeficiency virus 1; gag
   1077..1310    +  misc_feature   RRE: The Rev response element (RRE) of HIV-1 allows for Rev-dependent mRNA export from the nucleus to the cytoplasm.
   1687..1713    +  CDS            Rev (fragment): human immunodeficiency virus 1 (HIV-1) Rev protein; rev; enhances nuclear export of unspliced and incompletely spliced viral mRNAs
   1717..1957    +  promoter       U6 promoter: RNA polymerase III promoter for human U6 snRNA
   1987..2062    +  misc_RNA       gRNA scaffold: guide RNA scaffold for the Streptococcus pyogenes CRISPR/Cas9 system
   2110..2227    +  misc_feature   cPPT/CTS: central polypurine tract and central termination sequence of HIV-1
   2296..2507    +  promoter       EF-1α core promoter: core promoter for human elongation factor EF-1α
   2611..4212    +  CDS            Cas9(N): N-terminal portion of Streptococcus pyogenes Cas9 (Zetsche et al., 2015)
   4213..6711    +  CDS            Cas9(C): C-terminal portion of Streptococcus pyogenes Cas9 (Zetsche et al., 2015)
   6832..7230    +  CDS            BSD: blasticidin S deaminase; Aspergillus terreus BSD; confers resistance to blasticidin
   7246..7834    +  misc_feature   WPRE: woodchuck hepatitis virus posttranscriptional regulatory element
   7885..7904    +  misc_feature   cPPT/CTS (fragment): central polypurine tract and central termination sequence of HIV-1
   7906..8139    +  LTR            3' LTR (ΔU3): self-inactivating 3' long terminal repeat (LTR) from HIV-1
   8217..8338    +  polyA_signal   SV40 poly(A) signal: SV40 polyadenylation signal
   8378..8513    +  rep_origin     SV40 ori: SV40 origin of replication
   8534..8552    -  promoter       T7 promoter: promoter for bacteriophage T7 RNA polymerase
   8560..8715    +  CDS            lacZα (fragment): LacZα fragment of β-galactosidase; lacZ fragment
   8720..9148    +  rep_origin     f1 ori (sequence partly withheld): f1 bacteriophage origin of replication; arrow indicates direction of (+) strand synthesis
   9201..9305    +  promoter       AmpR promoter: bla
   9306..10166   +  CDS            AmpR: β-lactamase; bla; confers resistance to ampicillin, carbenicillin, and related antibiotics
  10337..10925   +  rep_origin     ori: high-copy-number ColE1/pMB1/pBR322/pUC origin of replication
  11108..11200   +  CDS            lacI (fragment): lac repressor; lacI; The lac repressor binds to the lac operator to inhibit transcription in E. coli. This inhibition can be relieved by adding lactose or isopropyl-β-D-thiogalactopyranoside (IPTG).
  11213..11234   +  protein_bind   CAP binding site: CAP binding activates transcription in the presence of cAMP. E. coli catabolite activator protein
  11249..11279   +  promoter       lac promoter: promoter for the E. coli lac operon
  11283..11305   +  protein_bind   lac operator (fragment): The lac repressor binds to the lac operator to inhibit transcription in E. coli. This inhibition can be relieved by adding lactose or isopropyl-β-D-thiogalactopyranoside (IPTG). lac repressor encoded by lacI
  11348..11366   +  promoter       T3 promoter: promoter for bacteriophage T3 RNA polymerase
