[The description below was written by a language model from this plasmid's Addgene catalogue record and pLannotate feature annotations shown in this document.]
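Description:
LentiCRISPR-B_sgRNA_RPP25 (pAVA3522) is an all-in-one lentiviral CRISPR vector of about 11.4 kb, built on the LentiCRISPR-B backbone, that delivers both Streptococcus pyogenes Cas9 and a single guide RNA directed against the human RPP25 gene. It is propagated in E. coli through a high-copy ColE1/pUC-type origin with ampicillin selection (AmpR, β-lactamase). The backbone also retains an f1 origin, an SV40 origin and poly(A) signal, and remnants of a lac/T7/T3 cloning region that play no role in the payload.

The transfer cassette has a third-generation, self-inactivating layout. An RSV promoter fused to a truncated HIV-1 5' LTR drives production of the genomic RNA in packaging cells. It is followed by the Ψ packaging signal with a gag fragment, the Rev response element for Rev-dependent nuclear export, a cPPT/CTS element, and a ΔU3 3' LTR that silences LTR promoter activity after integration. Within this frame, a human U6 RNA polymerase III promoter transcribes the RPP25-targeting spacer fused to the Cas9 gRNA scaffold; the guide cassette was installed by Gibson cloning. Downstream, an EF-1α core promoter drives Cas9, which the annotation tool splits into contiguous N- and C-terminal portions. Cas9 is followed by the blasticidin S deaminase gene, and the catalogue entry describes the two as linked by a P2A peptide, so both proteins come from one transcript. A WPRE follows to enhance expression.

Transduced mammalian cells can be selected with blasticidin, and the construct is intended for Cas9-mediated disruption of RPP25 in human cells. The associated publication concerns a forward genetic approach to identifying pathways that act on nuclear non-coding RNAs.
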