Addgene plasmid #239320: LentiCRISPR-B_sgRNA_RPP25 (pAVA3522)
Purpose: Lentiviral vector expressing Cas9-P2A-Blasticidin and an sgRNA targeting RPP25
Depositing lab: Andrei Alexandrov. Depositing organization: Clemson University. Publication: Identification of human pathways acting on nuclear non-coding RNAs using the Mirror forward genetic approach. Che R, Panah M, Mirani B, Knowles K, Ostapovich A, Majumdar D, Chen X, DeSimone J, White W, Noonan M, Luo H, Alexandrov A. Nat Commun. 2025 May 22;16(1):4741. doi: 10.1038/s41467-025-59998-3. PubMed 40399278.
Backbone
  Vector backbone: LentiCRISPR-B
  Vector type: Lentiviral, CRISPR
  Selectable markers: Blasticidin
Growth in bacteria
  Bacterial resistance: Ampicillin, 100 μg/mL
  Growth temperature: 37°C
  Growth strain: NEB Stable
  Copy number: High Copy
Gene/Insert
  Gene/Insert name: U6-driven sgRNA targeting RPP25
  gRNA/shRNA sequence: GTCCCGGCGACGACGGCGCA
  Species: H. sapiens (human)
  Entrez Gene: RPP25
  Cloning method: Gibson Cloning
  Sequencing primers: 5′ CGTGACGTAGAAAGTAATAATTTCTTGGGTAG
Terms and licenses: Academic/Nonprofit Terms; Industry Terms: Not Available to Industry
Depositor comments: Please visit https://doi.org/10.1101/2024.09.26.615073 for bioRxiv preprint.
How to cite: LentiCRISPR-B_sgRNA_RPP25 (pAVA3522) was a gift from Andrei Alexandrov (Addgene plasmid # 239320 ; http://n2t.net/addgene:239320 ; RRID:Addgene_239320)
